>Addgene plasmid #187574 | pcDNA5-FRT/TO-3*Flag-APEX2 N-term RNPS1 | addgene full sequence | sequence record 367850 | Addgene NGS Result
GACGGATCGGGAGATCTCCCGATCCCCTATGGTGCACTCTCAGTACAATCTGCTCTGATGCCGCATAGTT
AAGCCAGTATCTGCTCCCTGCTTGTGTGTTGGAGGTCGCTGAGTAGTGCGCGAGCAAAATTTAAGCTACA
ACAAGGCAAGGCTTGACCGACAATTGCATGAAGAATCTGCTTAGGGTTAGGCGTTTTGCGCTGCTTCGCG
ATGTACGGGCCAGATATACGCGTTGACATTGATTATTGACTAGTTATTAATAGTAATCAATTACGGGGTC
ATTAGTTCATAGCCCATATATGGAGTTCCGCGTTACATAACTTACGGTAAATGGCCCGCCTGGCTGACCG
CCCAACGACCCCCGCCCATTGACGTCAATAATGACGTATGTTCCCATAGTAACGCCAATAGGGACTTTCC
ATTGACGTCAATGGGTGGAGTATTTACGGTAAACTGCCCACTTGGCAGTACATCAAGTGTATCATATGCC
AAGTACGCCCCCTATTGACGTCAATGACGGTAAATGGCCCGCCTGGCATTATGCCCAGTACATGACCTTA
TGGGACTTTCCTACTTGGCAGTACATCTACGTATTAGTCATCGCTATTACCATGGTGATGCGGTTTTGGC
AGTACATCAATGGGCGTGGATAGCGGTTTGACTCACGGGGATTTCCAAGTCTCCACCCCATTGACGTCAA
TGGGAGTTTGTTTTGGCACCAAAATCAACGGGACTTTCCAAAATGTCGTAACAACTCCGCCCCATTGACG
CAAATGGGCGGTAGGCGTGTACGGTGGGAGGTCTATATAAGCAGAGCTCTCCCTATCAGTGATAGAGATC
TCCCTATCAGTGATAGAGATCGTCGACGAGCTCGTTTAGTGAACCGTCAGATCGCCTGGAGACGCCATCC
ACGCTGTTTTGACCTCCATAGAAGACACCGGGACCGATCCAGCCTCCGGACTCTAGCGTTTAAACTTAAG
CTTCCACCATGGACTACAAAGACCATGACGGTGATACATATGATCATGACATCGATTACAAGGATGACGA
TGACAAGGGAAAGTCTTACCCAACTGTGAGTGCTGATTACCAGGACGCCGTTGAGAAGGCGAAGAAGAAG
CTCAGAGGCTTCATCGCTGAGAAGAGATGCGCTCCTCTAATGCTCCGTTTGGCATTCCACTCTGCTGGAA
CCTTTGACAAGGGCACGAAGACCGGTGGACCCTTCGGAACCATCAAGCACCCTGCCGAACTGGCTCACAG
CGCTAACAACGGTCTTGACATCGCTGTTAGGCTTTTGGAGCCACTCAAGGCGGAGTTCCCTATTTTGAGC
TACGCCGATTTCTACCAGTTGGCTGGCGTTGTTGCCGTTGAGGTCACGGGTGGACCTAAGGTTCCATTCC
ACCCTGGAAGAGAGGACAAGCCTGAGCCACCACCAGAGGGTCGCTTGCCTGATCCCACTAAGGGTTCTGA
CCATTTGAGAGATGTGTTTGGCAAAGCTATGGGGCTTACTGACCAAGATATCGTTGCTCTATCTGGGGGT
CACACTATTGGAGCTGCACACAAGGAGCGTTCTGGATTTGAGGGTCCCTGGACCTCTAATCCTCTTATTT
TCGACAACTCATACTTCACGGAGTTGTTGAGTGGTGAGAAGGAAGGTCTCCTTCAGCTACCTTCTGACAA
GGCTCTTTTGTCTGACCCTGTATTCCGCCCTCTCGTTGATAAATATGCAGCGGACGAAGATGCCTTCTTT
GCTGATTACGCTGAGGCTCACCAAAAGCTTTCCGAGCTTGGGTTTGCTGATGCCACAAGTTTGTACAAAA
AAGCAGGCTTCGATTTATCAGGAGTGAAAAAGAAGAGCTTGCTAGGAGTCAAAGAAAATAATAAAAAGTC
CAGCACTAGGGCTCCTTCACCTACCAAACGCAAAGACCGCTCAGATGAGAAGTCCAAGGATCGCTCAAAA
GATAAAGGGGCCACCAAGGAGTCGAGTGAGAAGGATCGCGGCCGGGACAAAACCCGAAAGAGGCGCAGCG
CTTCCAGTGGTAGCAGCAGTACCAGGTCTCGGTCCAGCTCGACTTCCAGCTCAGGCTCCAGCACCAGCAC
TGGCTCAAGCAGTGGCTCCAGCTCTTCCTCAGCATCCAGCCGCTCAGGAAGCTCCAGCACCTCCCGCAGC
TCCAGCTCTAGCAGCTCTTCTGGCTCTCCAAGTCCTTCTCGGCGCAGACACGACAACAGGAGGCGCTCCC
GCTCCAAATCCAAACCACCTAAAAGAGATGAAAAGGAGAGGAAAAGGCGGAGCCCATCTCCTAAGCCCAC
CAAAGTGCACATTGGGAGACTCACCCGGAATGTGACAAAGGATCACATCATGGAGATATTTTCCACCTAT
GGGAAAATTAAAATGATTGACATGCCCGTGGAAAGGATGCATCCCCATCTGTCCAAAGGCTATGCGTACG
TAGAGTTTGAGAATCCAGATGAAGCCGAGAAGGCGCTGAAGCACATGGATGGAGGACAAATTGATGGCCA
GGAGATCACTGCCACCGCCGTGCTGGCCCCCTGGCCTAGGCCACCCCCCAGGAGATTCAGCCCTCCCAGG
AGAATGTTGCCACCACCGCCTATGTGGCGCAGGTCTCCCCCACGGATGAGGAGAAGGTCCCGCTCCCCGA
GGCGCAGGTCCCCCGTGCGCCGGAGATCACGGTCCCCGGGCCGCCGCCGCCACAGGAGCCGCTCCAGCTC
CAACTCCTCCCGATAAAACCCAGCTTTCTTGTACAAAGTGGTCTGACTCGAGTCTAGAGGGCCCGTTTAA
ACCCGCTGATCAGCCTCGACTGTGCCTTCTAGTTGCCAGCCATCTGTTGTTTGCCCCTCCCCCGTGCCTT
CCTTGACCCTGGAAGGTGCCACTCCCACTGTCCTTTCCTAATAAAATGAGGAAATTGCATCGCATTGTCT
GAGTAGGTGTCATTCTATTCTGGGGGGTGGGGTGGGGCAGGACAGCAAGGGGGAGGATTGGGAAGACAAT
AGCAGGCATGCTGGGGATGCGGTGGGCTCTATGGCTTCTGAGGCGGAAAGAACCAGCTGGGGCTCTAGGG
GGTATCCCC
[124 nt withheld, positions 3090-3213]
C
[91 nt withheld, positions 3215-3305]
AGGGTGATGGTTCACGTACCTAGAAGTTCCTATTCCGAAGTTCCTATTCTCTAGAAAGTATAGGAACTTC
CTTGGCCAAAAAGCCTGAACTCACCGCGACGTCTGTCGAGAAGTTTCTGATCGAAAAGTTCGACAGCGTC
TCCGACCTGATGCAGCTCTCGGAGGGCGAAGAATCTCGTGCTTTCAGCTTCGATGTAGGAGGGCGTGGAT
ATGTCCTGCGGGTAAATAGCTGCGCCGATGGTTTCTACAAAGATCGTTATGTTTATCGGCACTTTGCATC
GGCCGCGCTCCCGATTCCGGAAGTGCTTGACATTGGGGAGTTCAGCGAGAGCCTGACCTATTGCATCTCC
CGCCGTGCACAGGGTGTCACGTTGCAAGACCTGCCTGAAACCGAACTGCCCGCTGTTCTGCAGCCGGTCG
CGGAGGCCATGGATGCGATCGCTGCGGCCGATCTTAGCCAGACGAGCGGGTTCGGCCCATTCGGACCGCA
AGGAATCGGTCAATACACTACATGGCGTGATTTCATATGCGCGATTGCTGATCCCCATGTGTATCACTGG
CAAACTGTGATGGACGACACCGTCAGTGCGTCCGTCGCGCAGGCTCTCGATGAGCTGATGCTTTGGGCCG
AGGACTGCCCCGAAGTCCGGCACCTCGTGCACGCGGATTTCGGCTCCAACAATGTCCTGACGGACAATGG
CCGCATAACAGCGGTCATTGACTGGAGCGAGGCGATGTTCGGGGATTCCCAATACGAGGTCGCCAACATC
TTCTTCTGGAGGCCGTGGTTGGCTTGTATGGAGCAGCAGACGCGCTACTTCGAGCGGAGGCATCCGGAGC
TTGCAGGATCGCCGCGGCTCCGGGCGTATATGCTCCGCATTGGTCTTGACCAACTCTATCAGAGCTTGGT
TGACGGCAATTTCGATGATGCAGCTTGGGCGCAGGGTCGATGCGACGCAATCGTCCGATCCGGAGCCGGG
ACTGTCGGGCGTACACAAATCGCCCGCAGAAGCGCGGCCGTCTGGACCGATGGCTGTGTAGAAGTACTCG
CCGATAGTGGAAACCGACGCCCCAGCACTCGTCCGAGGGCAAAGGAATAGCACGTACTACGAGATTTCGA
TTCCACCGCCGCCTTCTATGAAAGGTTGGGCTTCGGAATCGTTTTCCGGGACGCCGGCTGGATGATCCTC
CAGCGCGGGGATCTCATGCTGGAGTTCTTCGCCCACCCCAACTTGTTTATTGCAGCTTATAATGGTTACA
AATAAAGCAATAGCATCACAAATTTCACAAATAAAGCATTTTTTTCACTGCATTCTAGTTGTGGTTTGTC
CAAACTCATCAATGTATCTTATCATGTCTGTATACCGTCGACCTCTAGCTAGAGCTTGGCGTAATCATGG
TCATAGCTGTTTCCTGTGTGAAATTGTTATCCGCTCACAATTCCACACAACATACGAGCCGGAAGCATAA
AGTGTAAAGCCTGGGGTGCCTAATGAGTGAGCTAACTCACATTAATTGCGTTGCGCTCACTGCCCGCTTT
CCAGTCGGGAAACCTGTCGTGCCAGCTGCATTAATGAATCGGCCAACGCGCGGGGAGAGGCGGTTTGCGT
ATTGGGCGCTCTTCCGCTTCCTCGCTCACTGACTCGCTGCGCTCGGTCGTTCGGCTGCGGCGAGCGGTAT
CAGCTCACTCAAAGGCGGTAATACGGTTATCCACAGAATCAGGGGATAACGCAGGAAAGAACATGTGAGC
AAAAGGCCAGCAAAAGGCCAGGAACCGTAAAAAGGCCGCGTTGCTGGCGTTTTTCCATAGGCTCCGCCCC
CCTGACGAGCATCACAAAAATCGACGCTCAAGTCAGAGGTGGCGAAACCCGACAGGACTATAAAGATACC
AGGCGTTTCCCCCTGGAAGCTCCCTCGTGCGCTCTCCTGTTCCGACCCTGCCGCTTACCGGATACCTGTC
CGCCTTTCTCCCTTCGGGAAGCGTGGCGCTTTCTCATAGCTCACGCTGTAGGTATCTCAGTTCGGTGTAG
GTCGTTCGCTCCAAGCTGGGCTGTGTGCACGAACCCCCCGTTCAGCCCGACCGCTGCGCCTTATCCGGTA
ACTATCGTCTTGAGTCCAACCCGGTAAGACACGACTTATCGCCACTGGCAGCAGCCACTGGTAACAGGAT
TAGCAGAGCGAGGTATGTAGGCGGTGCTACAGAGTTCTTGAAGTGGTGGCCTAACTACGGCTACACTAGA
AGAACAGTATTTGGTATCTGCGCTCTGCTGAAGCCAGTTACCTTCGGAAAAAGAGTTGGTAGCTCTTGAT
CCGGCAAACAAACCACCGCTGGTAGCGGTGGTTTTTTTGTTTGCAAGCAGCAGATTACGCGCAGAAAAAA
AGGATCTCAAGAAGATCCTTTGATCTTTTCTACGGGGTCTGACGCTCAGTGGAACGAAAACTCACGTTAA
GGGATTTTGGTCATGAGATTATCAAAAAGGATCTTCACCTAGATCCTTTTAAATTAAAAATGAAGTTTTA
AATCAATCTAAAGTATATATGAGTAAACTTGGTCTGACAGTTACCAATGCTTAATCAGTGAGGCACCTAT
CTCAGCGATCTGTCTATTTCGTTCATCCATAGTTGCCTGACTCCCCGTCGTGTAGATAACTACGATACGG
GAGGGCTTACCATCTGGCCCCAGTGCTGCAATGATACCGCGAGACCCACGCTCACCGGCTCCAGATTTAT
CAGCAATAAACCAGCCAGCCGGAAGGGCCGAGCGCAGAAGTGGTCCTGCAACTTTATCCGCCTCCATCCA
GTCTATTAATTGTTGCCGGGAAGCTAGAGTAAGTAGTTCGCCAGTTAATAGTTTGCGCAACGTTGTTGCC
ATTGCTACAGGCATCGTGGTGTCACGCTCGTCGTTTGGTATGGCTTCATTCAGCTCCGGTTCCCAACGAT
CAAGGCGAGTTACATGATCCCCCATGTTGTGCAAAAAAGCGGTTAGCTCCTTCGGTCCTCCGATCGTTGT
CAGAAGTAAGTTGGCCGCAGTGTTATCACTCATGGTTATGGCAGCACTGCATAATTCTCTTACTGTCATG
CCATCCGTAAGATGCTTTTCTGTGACTGGTGAGTACTCAACCAAGTCATTCTGAGAATAGTGTATGCGGC
GACCGAGTTGCTCTTGCCCGGCGTCAATACGGGATAATACCGCGCCACATAGCAGAACTTTAAAAGTGCT
CATCATTGGAAAACGTTCTTCGGGGCGAAAACTCTCAAGGATCTTACCGCTGTTGAGATCCAGTTCGATG
TAACCCACTCGTGCACCCAACTGATCTTCAGCATCTTTTACTTTCACCAGCGTTTCTGGGTGAGCAAAAA
CAGGAAGGCAAAATGCCGCAAAAAAGGGAATAAGGGCGACACGGAAATGTTGAATACTCATACTCTTCCT
TTTTCAATATTATTGAAGCATTTATCAGGGTTATTGTCTCATGAGCGGATACATATTTGAATGTATTTAG
AAAAATAAACAAATAGGGGTTCCGCGCACATTTCCCCGAAAAGTGCCACCTGACGTC
Features (pLannotate 1.2.2; 25 found; start..end, strand, type, name):
     28..80      -  misc_feature   bom (fragment): basis of mobility region from pBR322
    235..614     +  enhancer       CMV enhancer: human cytomegalovirus immediate early enhancer
    615..818     +  promoter       CMV promoter: human cytomegalovirus (CMV) immediate early promoter
    820..839     +  promoter       PLtetO-1 promoter (fragment): modified phage lambda PL promoter with tet operator sites (Lutz and Bujard, 1997)
    841..860     +  promoter       PLtetO-1 promoter (fragment): modified phage lambda PL promoter with tet operator sites (Lutz and Bujard, 1997)
    868..901     +  promoter       TRE3GV promoter (fragment): 3rd-generation Tet-responsive promoter that can be activated by binding of Tet-On® 3G, optimized for retroviral and lentiviral vectors
   1034..1057    +  CDS            FLAG: FLAG® epitope tag, followed by an enterokinase cleavage site
   1057..1804    +  CDS            APEX2 (fragment): soybean ascorbate peroxidase, engineered to serve as a monomeric tag for electron microscopy and live-cell proteomics (Lam et al., 2015) more active than the original APEX due to the A134P mutation
   1805..1829    +  protein_bind   attB1: mutant version of attB; recombination site for the Gateway® BP reaction BP Clonase™
   1832..2743    +  CDS            RNPS1: RNPS1_HUMAN - Also known as LDC2. Experimental evidence at protein level: Swiss-Prot protein existence level 1. Part of pre- and post-splicing multiprotein mRNP complexes. Auxiliary component of the splicing-dependent multiprotein exon junction complex (EJC) deposited at splice junction on mRNAs. The EJC is a dynamic structure consisting of core proteins and several peripheral nuclear and cytoplasmic associated factors that join the complex only transiently either during EJC assembly or during subsequent mRNA metabolism. Component of the ASAP and PSAP complexes which bind RNA in a sequence-ind
   2748..2772    -  protein_bind   attB2: mutant version of attB; recombination site for the Gateway® BP reaction BP Clonase™
   2820..3044    +  polyA_signal   bGH poly(A) signal: bovine growth hormone polyadenylation signal
   3048..3069    +  promoter       SV40 promoter (fragment): SV40 enhancer and early promoter
   3090..3323    +  rep_origin     f1 ori (fragment) (sequence partly withheld): f1 bacteriophage origin of replication; arrow indicates direction of (+) strand synthesis
   3328..3375    +  protein_bind   FRT: FLP-mediated recombination occurs in the 8-bp core sequence TCTAGAAA (Turan and Bode, 2011). FLP recombinase from the Saccharomyces cerevisiae 2μ plasmid
   3383..4405    +  CDS            HygR: hygromycin B phosphotransferase confers resistance to hygromycin
   4415..4540    +  CDS            ble (fragment): BLE_KLEPN - Experimental evidence at protein level: Swiss-Prot protein existence level 1. Binding protein with a strong affinity to the bleomycin family of antibiotics. Binds to CL990; an antimitotic-antibiotic compound. From Klebsiella pneumoniae.
   4535..4656    +  polyA_signal   SV40 poly(A) signal: SV40 polyadenylation signal
   4729..4745    -  protein_bind   lac operator: The lac repressor binds to the lac operator to inhibit transcription in E. coli. This inhibition can be relieved by adding lactose or isopropyl-β-D-thiogalactopyranoside (IPTG). lac repressor encoded by lacI
   4753..4783    -  promoter       lac promoter: promoter for the E. coli lac operon
   4798..4819    -  protein_bind   CAP binding site: CAP binding activates transcription in the presence of cAMP. E. coli catabolite activator protein
   4832..4924    -  CDS            lacI (fragment): lac repressor; lacI; The lac repressor binds to the lac operator to inhibit transcription in E. coli. This inhibition can be relieved by adding lactose or isopropyl-β-D-thiogalactopyranoside (IPTG).
   5107..5695    -  rep_origin     ori: high-copy-number ColE1/pMB1/pBR322/pUC origin of replication
   5866..6726    -  CDS            AmpR: β-lactamase; bla; confers resistance to ampicillin, carbenicillin, and related antibiotics
   6727..6831    -  promoter       AmpR promoter: bla
