[The description below was written by a language model from this plasmid's Addgene catalogue record and pLannotate feature annotations shown in this document.]
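Description:
pcDNA5-FRT/TO-3*Flag-APEX2 N-term RNPS1 is a mammalian expression plasmid of about 6.9 kb built on the pcDNA5/FRT/TO backbone. It is maintained in E. coli through a high-copy ColE1/pUC-type origin and an ampicillin resistance gene (AmpR with its bla promoter). The annotation also picks up small backbone remnants, including fragments of an f1 origin, an SV40 promoter, lac regulatory sequences and a ble gene, none of which appear to play a functional role.

The expression cassette is driven by the CMV enhancer and promoter. Directly downstream lie two short segments annotated as tet operator-containing fragments, which correspond to the "TO" design of the backbone. In cells that express the Tet repressor, transcription is held off until tetracycline or doxycycline is added. The open reading frame begins with a FLAG epitope (three copies according to the name, although only one FLAG unit is annotated), followed by APEX2, an engineered soybean ascorbate peroxidase used for proximity labelling. An attB1 site left by Gateway recombination then links this tag to human RNPS1, a peripheral exon junction complex and splicing-associated protein. An attB2 site and the bGH polyadenylation signal close the cassette.

An FRT site sits immediately upstream of a hygromycin resistance gene that has no annotated promoter of its own and is followed by an SV40 poly(A) signal. With this arrangement, Flp-mediated integration into a genomic FRT landing site activates hygromycin resistance and yields isogenic, single-copy stable lines. The stated purpose is to express FLAG- and APEX2-tagged RNPS1 in mammalian cells. The associated study mapped transcripts linked to nuclear domains such as speckles and the lamina, which is consistent with using the fusion as a proximity-labelling bait.
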