Addgene plasmid #187574: pcDNA5-FRT/TO-3*Flag-APEX2 N-term RNPS1
Purpose: Express FLAG epitope and APEX2-tagged RNPS1 fusion protein in mammalian cells
Depositing lab: Benjamin Blencowe. Publication: Systematic mapping of nuclear domain-associated transcripts reveals speckles and lamina as hubs of functionally distinct retained introns. Barutcu AR, Wu M, Braunschweig U, Dyakov BJA, Luo Z, Turner KM, Durbic T, Lin ZY, Weatheritt RJ, Maass PG, Gingras AC, Blencowe BJ. Mol Cell. 2022 Mar 3;82(5):1035-1052.e9. doi: 10.1016/j.molcel.2021.12.010. Epub 2022 Feb 18. PubMed 35182477.
Backbone
  Vector backbone: pCDNA5/FRT/TO
  Backbone manufacturer: Thermofisher
  Vector type: Mammalian Expression
Growth in bacteria
  Bacterial resistance: Ampicillin, 100 μg/mL
  Growth temperature: 37°C
  Growth strain: DH5alpha
  Copy number: High Copy
Gene/Insert
  Gene/Insert name: RNPS1
  Species: H. sapiens (human)
  Entrez Gene: RNPS1 (a.k.a. E5.1)
  Promoter: CMV
  Tag / fusion protein: APEX2-FLAG (N terminal on insert)
  Cloning method: Gateway Cloning
  Sequencing primers: 5′ CMV; 3′ BGHR
Resource information
  A portion of this plasmid was derived from a plasmid made by: The cDNA Gateway entry clone for this plasmid was provided by Dr. Anne-Claude Gingras' laboratory at Lunenfeld-Tanenbaum Research Institute.
Terms and licenses: Academic/Nonprofit Terms; Industry Terms: Not Available to Industry
How to cite: pcDNA5-FRT/TO-3*Flag-APEX2 N-term RNPS1 was a gift from Benjamin Blencowe (Addgene plasmid # 187574 ; http://n2t.net/addgene:187574 ; RRID:Addgene_187574)
